>Addgene plasmid #48751 | pCMV10-Flag-Fbxl3 | addgene partial sequence | sequence record 75630 | CMV-F 5'-CGCAAATGGGCGGTAGGCGTG-3'
ACCGTCAGAATTAACCATGGACTACAAAGACCATGACGGTGATTATAAAGATCATGACATCGATTACAAG
GATGACGATGACAAGCTTGCGGCCGCGAATTCATCGATAGATCTGATATCGGTACCGATGAAACGAGGAG
GAAGAGATAGTGACCAGGACTCTGCTGAGGAAGGCACTGCCGAGAAGCCCAAGAGACCGAGGACGACACA
GGAGCGCTCGCAGCCTTGTGACTGGGGTAACCTCCTGCAGGACATCGTCCTCCATGTTTTTAAGTATTTG
CCTCTTCTTGACCGGGCTCATGCTTCCCAAGTGTGCCGGAATTGGAATCAGGTATTTCACATGCCTGACT
TGTGGCGATGTTTTGAATTTGAACTGAATCAGCCAGCGACATCTTACTTGAAAGCCACACACCCAGAGCT
GATCAAACAGATTATCAAAAGGCACTCAAACCACCTACAGTATGTCAGCTTCAAGGTGGACAGCAGCAAA
GAATCAGCTGAAGCTGCTTGTGACATACTGTCGCAGCTTGTGAATTGCTCTTTAAAAACTCTCGGACTTA
TCTCGACTGCCCGGCCAAGCTTTATGGATCTACCAAAGTCTCACTTTATCTCTGCACTGACAGTTGTGTT
TGTAAACTCCAAGTCCCTGTCCTCACTTAAGATAGACGACACCCCAGTCGATGACCCATCCCTTAAAGTC
CTCGTGGCCAACAACAGCGACACACTCAAGCTGTTGAAAATGAGCAGCTGTCCTCACGTCTCTCCAGCAG
GCATTCTGTGTGTGGCTGACCAGTGTCATGGCTTACGAGAACTGGCCCTGAACTACCATTTGCTAAGTGA
TGAGTTGTTGCTCGCACTGTCTTCTGAAAAGCATGTTCGCTTAGAACATTTGCGCATTGATGTTGTCAGT
GAGAACCCGGGACAGACACACTTCCACACTATCCAGAAGA
