[The description below was written by a language model from this plasmid's Addgene catalogue record.]
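Description:
pCMV10-Flag-Fbxl3 is a mammalian expression plasmid built on the commercial p3xFLAG-CMV-10 backbone (about 6.3 kb without insert), carrying the mouse Fbxl3 coding sequence. As the backbone name indicates, expression is driven by the strong constitutive cytomegalovirus (CMV) promoter, although the record does not separately list the promoter or provide a feature table. The backbone supplies an N-terminal 3xFLAG epitope, so the protein is produced as a 3xFLAG-FBXL3 fusion that can be detected or immunoprecipitated with anti-FLAG antibodies. The plasmid is propagated in E. coli under ampicillin selection. It also carries a neomycin resistance marker, which permits G418 selection of stably transfected mammalian cells. The copy number is recorded as unknown, and the insert size and cloning sites are not stated.

FBXL3 is an F-box and leucine-rich repeat protein, a class of proteins that act as substrate-recognition subunits of SCF-type E3 ubiquitin ligase complexes. The associated publication concerns the circadian mutant Overtime (one of the listed gene aliases is Ovtm) and links FBXL3 to the regulation of cryptochrome and period gene expression. The stated purpose is simply expression of FLAG-tagged Fbxl3, which suits transient or stable overexpression in cultured mammalian cells. Typical applications include western blot detection, co-immunoprecipitation of interacting partners, and protein stability or ubiquitination assays in studies of the mammalian circadian clock. Nothing in the record indicates that the insert carries a mutation.
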