Addgene plasmid #48751: pCMV10-Flag-Fbxl3
Purpose: Expression of FLAG-tagged Fbxl3
Depositing lab: Joseph Takahashi. Depositing organization: Northwestern University. Publication: Circadian mutant Overtime reveals F-box protein FBXL3 regulation of cryptochrome and period gene expression. Siepka SM, Yoo SH, Park J, Song W, Kumar V, Hu Y, Lee C, Takahashi JS. Cell. 2007 Jun 1;129(5):1011-23. Epub 2007 Apr 26. 10.1016/j.cell.2007.04.030 PubMed 17462724.
Backbone
  Vector backbone: p3xFLAG-CMV-10
  Backbone manufacturer: Sigma
  Backbone size w/o insert (bp): 6299
  Vector type: Mammalian Expression
  Selectable markers: Neomycin (select with G418)
Growth in bacteria
  Bacterial resistance: Ampicillin, 100 μg/mL
  Growth temperature: 37°C
  Growth strain: DH5alpha
  Copy number: Unknown
Gene/Insert
  Gene/Insert name: Fbxl3
  Species: M. musculus (mouse)
  Entrez Gene: Fbxl3 (a.k.a. AU041772, AW212966, FBK, Fbl3a, Fbxl3a, Ovtm, Play68)
  Tag / fusion protein: 3XFLAG (N terminal on backbone)
Terms and licenses: Academic/Nonprofit Terms; Industry Terms: Not Available to Industry
How to cite: pCMV10-Flag-Fbxl3 was a gift from Joseph Takahashi (Addgene plasmid # 48751 ; http://n2t.net/addgene:48751 ; RRID:Addgene_48751)
